>Addgene plasmid #118429 | pDRF1-GW mRuby2-T2A-mTurquoise2 | depositor full sequence | sequence record 223788 | pDRF1-GW mRuby2-T2A-mTurquoise2 sequence 8478 bps
CAAGCTTCCTGAAACGGAGAAACATAAACAGGCATTGCTGGGATCACCCATACATCACTCTGTTTTGCCT
GACCTTTTCCGGTAATTTGAAAACAAACCCGGTCTCGAAGCGGAGATCCGGCGATAATTACCGCAGAAAT
AAACCCATACACGAGACGTAGAACCAGCCGCACATGGCCGGAGAAACTCCTGCGAGAATTTCGTAAACTC
GCGCGCATTGCATCTGTATTTCCTAATGCGGCACTTCCAGGCCTCGATCGAGACCGTTTATCCATTGCTT
TTTTGTTGTCTTTTTCCCTCGTTCACAGAAAGTCTGAAGAAGCTATAGTAGAACTATGAGCTTTTTTTGT
TTCTGTTTTCCTTTTTTTTTTTTTTACCTCTGTGGAAATTGTTACTCTCACACTCTTTAGTTCGTTTGTT
TGTTTTGTTTATTCCAATTATGACCGGTGACGAAACGTGGTCGATGGTGGGTACCGCTTATGCTCCCCTC
CATTAGTTTCGATTATATAAAAAGGCCAAATATTGTATTATTTTCAAATGTCCTATCATTATCGTCTAAC
ATCTAATTTCTCTTAAATTTTTTCTCTTTCTTTCCTATAACACCAATAGTGAAAATCTTTTTTTCTTCTA
TATCTACAAAAACTTTTTTTTTCTATCAACCTCGTTGATAAATTTTTTCTTTAACAATCGTTAATAATTA
ATTAATTGGAAAATAACCATTTTTTCTCTCTTTTATACACACATTCAAAAGAAAGAAAAAAAATATACCC
CAGCCTCGACTAGTGAATTCGCGGCCATCACAAGTTTGTACAAAAAAGCAGGCTGCTAGCGCTACCGGTC
GCCACCATGGTGTCTAAGGGCGAAGAGCTGATCAAGGAAAATATGCGTATGAAGGTGGTCATGGAAGGTT
CGGTCAACGGCCACCAATTCAAATGCACAGGTGAAGGAGAAGGCAATCCGTACATGGGAACTCAAACCAT
GAGGATCAAAGTCATCGAGGGAGGACCCCTGCCATTTGCCTTTGACATTCTTGCCACGTCGTTCATGTAT
GGCAGCCGTACTTTTATCAAGTACCCGAAAGGCATTCCTGATTTCTTTAAACAGTCCTTTCCTGAGGGTT
TTACTTGGGAAAGAGTTACGAGATACGAAGATGGTGGAGTCGTCACCGTCATGCAGGACACCAGCCTTGA
GGATGGCTGTCTCGTTTACCACGTCCAAGTCAGAGGGGTAAACTTTCCCTCCAATGGTCCCGTGATGCAG
AAGAAGACCAAGGGTTGGGAGCCTAATACAGAGATGATGTATCCAGCAGATGGTGGTCTGAGGGGATACA
CTCATATGGCACTGAAAGTTGATGGTGGTGGCCATCTGTCTTGCTCTTTCGTAACAACTTACAGGTCAAA
AAAGACCGTCGGGAACATCAAGATGCCCGGTATCCATGCCGTTGATCACCGCCTGGAAAGGTTAGAGGAA
AGTGACAATGAAATGTTCGTAGTACAACGCGAACACGCAGTTGCCAAGTTCGCCGGGCTTGGTGGTGGGA
TGGACGAGCTGTACAAGTCCGGAGAGGGCAGAGGAAGTCTTCTAACATGCGGTGACGTGGAGGAGAATCC
CGGCCCTGGGGATCCACCGGTCGCCACCATGGTGAGCAAGGGCGAGGAGCTGTTCACCGGGGTGGTGCCC
ATCCTGGTCGAGCTGGACGGCGACGTAAACGGCCACAAGTTCAGCGTGTCCGGCGAGGGCGAGGGCGATG
CCACCTACGGCAAGCTGACCCTGAAGTTCATCTGCACCACCGGCAAGCTGCCCGTGCCCTGGCCCACCCT
CGTGACCACCCTGTCCTGGGGCGTGCAGTGCTTCGCCCGCTACCCCGACCACATGAAGCAGCACGACTTC
TTCAAGTCCGCCATGCCCGAAGGCTACGTCCAGGAGCGCACCATCTTCTTCAAGGACGACGGCAACTACA
AGACCCGCGCCGAGGTGAAGTTCGAGGGCGACACCCTGGTGAACCGCATCGAGCTGAAGGGCATCGACTT
CAAGGAGGACGGCAACATCCTGGGGCACAAGCTGGAGTACAACTACTTTAGCGACAACGTCTATATCACC
GCCGACAAGCAGAAGAACGGCATCAAGGCCAACTTCAAGATCCGCCACAACATCGAGGACGGCGGCGTGC
AGCTCGCCGACCACTACCAGCAGAACACCCCCATCGGCGACGGCCCCGTGCTGCTGCCCGACAACCACTA
CCTGAGCACCCAGTCCAAGCTGAGCAAAGACCCCAACGAGAAGCGCGATCACATGGTCCTGCTGGAGTTC
GTGACCGCCGCCGGGATCACTCTCGGCATGGACGAGCTGTACAAGTAAAGCGGCCGCACCCAGCTTTCTT
GTACAAAGTGGTGTAGTTAATTCATGATGGCCGCTGCAGGTCGACCTCGAGGGGGGGCCCGGTACCCAAT
TCGCCCTATAGTGAGTCGTATTACGCGCGGATCCAGCTTTGGACTTCTTCGCCAGAGGTTTGGTCAAGTC
TCCAATCAAGGTTGTCGGCTTGTCTACCTTGCCAGAAATTTACGAAAAGATGGAAAAGGGTCAAATCGTT
GGTAGATACGTTGTTGACACTTCTAAATAAGCGAATTTCTTATGATTTATGATTTTTATTATTAAATAAG
TTATAAAAAAAATAAGTGTATACAAATTTTAAAGTGACTCTTAGGTTTTAAAACGANAATTCTTATTCTT
GAGTAACTCTTTCCTGTAGGTCAGGTTGCTTTCTCAGGTATAGCATGAGGTCGCTCTTATTGACCACACC
TCTACCGGCATGCCAATTCACTGGCCGTCGTTTTACAACGTCGTGACTGGGAAAACCCTGGCGTTACCCA
ACTTAATCGCCTTGCAGCACATCCCCCTTTCGCCAGCTGGCGTAATAGCGAAGAGGCCCGCACCGATCGC
CCTTCCCAACAGTTGCGCAGCCTGAATGGCGAATGGCGCCTGATGCGGTATTTTCTCCTTACGCATCTGT
GCGGTATTTCACACCGCATAATCGGATCGTACTTGTTACCCATCATTGAATTTTGAACATCCGAACCTGG
GAGTTTTCCCTGAAACAGATAGTATATTTGAACCTGTATAATAATATATAGTCTAGCGCTTTACGGAAGA
CAATGTATGTATTTCGGTTCCTGGAGAAACTATTGCATCTATTGCATAGGTAATCTTGCACGTCGCATCC
CCGGTTCATTTTCTGCGTTTCCATCTTGCACTTCAATAGCATATCTTTGTTAACGAAGCATCTGTGCTTC
ATTTTGTAGAACAAAAATGCAACGCGAGAGCGCTAATTTTTCAAACAAAGAATCTGAGCTGCATTTTTAC
AGAACAGAAATGCAACGCGAAAGCGCTATTTTACCAACGAAGAATCTGTGCTTCATTTTTGTAAAACAAA
AATGCAACGCGAGAGCGCTAATTTTTCAAACAAAGAATCTGAGCTGCATTTTTACAGAACAGAAATGCAA
CGCGAGAGCGCTATTTTACCAACAAAGAATCTATACTTCTTTTTTGTTCTACAAAAATGCATCCCGAGAG
CGCTATTTTTCTAACAAAGCATCTTAGATTACTTTTTTTCTCCTTTGTGCGCTCTATAATGCAGTCTCTT
GATAACTTTTTGCACTGTAGGTCCGTTAAGGTTAGAAGAAGGCTACTTTGGTGTCTATTTTCTCTTCCAT
AAAAAAAGCCTGACTCCACTTCCCGCGTTTACTGATTACTAGCGAAGCTGCGGGTGCATTTTTTCAAGAT
AAAGGCATCCCCGATTATATTCTATACCGATGTGGATTGCGCATACTTTGTGAACAGAAAGTGATAGCGT
TGATGATTCTTCATTGGTCAGAAAATTATGAACGGTTTCTTCTATTTTGTCTCTATATACTACGTATAGG
AAATGTTTACATTTTCGTATTGTTTTCGATTCACTCTATGAATAGTTCTTACTACAATTTTTTTGTCTAA
AGAGTAATACTAGAGATAAACATAAAAAATGTAGAGGTCGAGTTTAGATGCAAGTTCAAGGAGCGAAAGG
TGGATGGGTAGGTTATATAGGGATATAGCACAGAGATATATAGCAAAGAGATACTTTTGAGCAATGTTTG
TGGAAGCGGTATTCGCAATATTTTAGTAGCTCGTTACAGTCCGGTGCGTTTTTGGTTTTTTGAAAGTGCG
TCTTCAGAGCGCTTTTGGTTTTCAAAAGCGCTCTGAAGTTCCTATACTTTCTAGCTAGAGAATAGGAACT
TCGGAATAGGAACTTCAAAGCGTTTCCGAAAACGAGCGCTTCCGAAAATGCAACGCGAGCTGCGCACATA
CAGCTCACTGTTCACGTCGCACCTATATCTGCGTGTTGCCTGTATATATATATACATGAGAAGAACGGCA
TAGTGCGTGTTTATGCTTAAATGCGTACTTATATGCGTCTATTTATGTAGGATGAAAGGTAGTCTAGTAC
CTCCTGTGATATTATCCCATTCCATGCGGGGTATCGTATGCTTCCTTCAGCACTACCCTTTAGCTGTTCT
ATATGCTGCCACTCCTCAATTGGATTAGTCTCATCCTTCAATGCTATCATTTCCTTTGATATTGGATCGA
TCCGATGATAAGCTGTCAAACATGAGAATTGGGTAATAACTGATATAATTAAATTGAAGCTCTAATTTGT
GAGTTTAGTATACATGCATTTACTTATAATACAGTTTTTTAGTTTTGCTGGCCGCATCTTCTCAAATATG
CTTCCCAGCCTGCTTTTCTGTAACGTTCACCCTCTACCTTAGCATCCCTTCCCTTTGCAAATAGTCCTCT
TCCAACAATAATAATGTCAGATCCTGTAGAGACCACATCATCCACGGTTCTATACTGTTGACCCAATGCG
TCTCCCTTGTCATCTAAACCCACACCGGGTGTCATAATCAACCAATCGTAACCTTCATCTCTTCCACCCA
TGTCTCTTTGAGCAATAAAGCCGATAACAAAATCTTTGTCGCTCTTCGCAATGTCAACAGTACCCTTAGT
ATATTCTCCAGTAGATAGGGAGCCCTTGCATGACAATTCTGCTAACATCAAAAGGCCTCTAGGTTCCTTT
GTTACTTCTTCTGCCGCCTGCTTCAAACCGCTAACAATACCTGGGCCCACCACACCGTGTGCATTCGTAA
TGTCTGCCCATTCTGCTATTCTGTATACACCCGCAGAGTACTGCAATTTGACTGTATTACCAATGTCAGC
AAATTTTCTGTCTTCGAAGAGTAAAAAATTGTACTTGGCGGATAATGCCTTTAGCGGCTTAACTGTGCCC
TCCATGGAAAAATCAGTCAAGATATCCACATGTGTTTTTAGTAAACAAATTTTGGGACCTAATGCTTCAA
CTAACTCCAGTAATTCCTTGGTGGTACGAACATCCAATGAAGCACACAAGTTTGTTTGCTTTTCGTGCAT
GATATTAAATAGCTTGGCAGCAACAGGACTAGGATGAGTAGCAGCACGTTCCTTATATGTAGCTTTCGAC
ATGATTTATCTTCGTTTCCTGCATGTTTTTGTTCTGTGCAGTTGGGTTAAGAATACTGGGCAATTTCATG
TTTCTTCAACACTACATATGCGTATATATACCAATCTAAGTCTGTGCTCCTTCCTTCGTTCTTCCTTCTG
TTCGGAGATTACCGAATCAAAAAAATTTCAAGGAAACCGAAATCAAAAAAAAGAATAAAAAAAAAATGAT
GAATTGAAAAGCTAATTCTTGAAGACGAAAGGGCCTCGTGATACGCCTATTTTTATAGGTTAATGTCATG
ATAATAATGGTTTCTTAGACGTCAGGTGGCACTTTTCGGGGAAATGTGCGCGGAACCCCTATTTGTTTAT
TTTTCTAAATACATTCAAATATGTATCCGCTCATGAGACAATAACCCTGATAAATGCTTCAATAATATTG
AAAAAGGAAGAGTATGAGTATTCAACATTTCCGTGTCGCCCTTATTCCCTTTTTTGCGGCATTTTGCCTT
CCTGTTTTTGCTCACCCAGAAACGCTGGTGAAAGTAAAAGATGCTGAAGATCAGTTGGGTGCACGAGTGG
GTTACATCGAACTGGATCTCAACAGCGGTAAGATCCTTGAGAGTTTTCGCCCCGAAGAACGTTTTCCAAT
GATGAGCACTTTTAAAGTTCTGCTATGTGGCGCGGTATTATCCCGTATTGACGCCGGGCAAGAGCAACTC
GGTCGCCGCATACACTATTCTCAGAATGACTTGGTTGAGTACTCACCAGTCACAGAAAAGCATCTTACGG
ATGGCATGACAGTAAGAGAATTATGCAGTGCTGCCATAACCATGAGTGATAACACTGCGGCCAACTTACT
TCTGACAACGATCGGAGGACCGAAGGAGCTAACCGCTTTTTTGCACAACATGGGGGATCATGTAACTCGC
CTTGATCGTTGGGAACCGGAGCTGAATGAAGCCATACCAAACGACGAGCGTGACACCACGATGCCTGTAG
CAATGGCAACAACGTTGCGCAAACTATTAACTGGCGAACTACTTACTCTAGCTTCCCGGCAACAATTAAT
AGACTGGATGGAGGCGGATAAAGTTGCAGGACCACTTCTGCGCTCGGCCCTTCCGGCTGGCTGGTTTATT
GCTGATAAATCTGGAGCCGGTGAGCGTGGGTCTCGCGGTATCATTGCAGCACTGGGGCCAGATGGTAAGC
CCTCCCGTATCGTAGTTATCTACACGACGGGGAGTCAGGCAACTATGGATGAACGAAATAGACAGATCGC
TGAGATAGGTGCCTCACTGATTAAGCATTGGTAACTGTCAGACCAAGTTTACTCATATATACTTTAGATT
GATTTAAAACTTCATTTTTAATTTAAAAGGATCTAGGTGAAGATCCTTTTTGATAATCTCATGACCAAAA
TCCCTTAACGTGAGTTTTCGTTCCACTGAGCGTCAGACCCCGTAGAAAAGATCAAAGGATCTTCTTGAGA
TCCTTTTTTTCTGCGCGTAATCTGCTGCTTGCAAACAAAAAAACCACCGCTACCAGCGGTGGTTTGTTTG
CCGGATCAAGAGCTACCAACTCTTTTTCCGAAGGTAACTGGCTTCAGCAGAGCGCAGATACCAAATACTG
TTCTTCTAGTGTAGCCGTAGTTAGGCCACCACTTCAAGAACTCTGTAGCACCGCCTACATACCTCGCTCT
GCTAATCCTGTTACCAGTGGCTGCTGCCAGTGGCGATAAGTCGTGTCTTACCGGGTTGGACTCAAGACGA
TAGTTACCGGATAAGGCGCAGCGGTCGGGCTGAACGGGGGGTTCGTGCACACAGCCCAGCTTGGAGCGAA
CGACCTACACCGAACTGAGATACCTACAGCGTGAGCTATGAGAAAGCGCCACGCTTCCCGAAGGGAGAAA
GGCGGACAGGTATCCGGTAAGCGGCAGGGTCGGAACAGGAGAGCGCACGAGGGAGCTTCCAGGGGGAAAC
GCCTGGTATCTTTATAGTCCTGTCGGGTTTCGCCACCTCTGACTTGAGCGTCGATTTTTGTGATGCTCGT
CAGGGGGGCGGAGCCTATGGAAAAACGCCAGCAACGCGGCCTTTTTACGGTTCCTGGCCTTTTGCTGGCC
TTTTGCTCACATGTTCTTTCCTGCGTTATCCCCTGATTCTGTGGATAACCGTATTACCGCCTTTGAGTGA
GCTGATACCGCTCGCCGCAGCCGAACGACCGAGCGCAGCGAGTCAGTGAGCGAGGAAGCGGAAGAGCGCC
CAATACGCAAACCGCCTCTCCCCGCGCGTTGGCCGATTCATTAATGCAGCTGGCACGACAGGTTTCCCGA
CTGGAAAGCGGGCAGTGAGCGCAACGCAATTAATGTGAGTTAGCTCACTCATTAGGCACCCCAGGCTTTA
CACTTTATGCTTCCGGCTCGTATGTTGTGTGGAATTGTGAGCGGATAACAATTTCACACAGGAAACAGCT
ATGACCATGATTACGCCAAGCTTACCGCATCAGGAAATTGTAAGCGTTAATATTTTGTTAAAATTCGCGT
TAAATTTTTGTTAAATCAGCTCATTTTTTAACCAATAGGCCGAAATCGGCAAAATCCCTTATAAATCAAA
AGAATAGACCGAGATAGGGT
[37 nt withheld, positions 8141-8177]
AAAGAACGTGGACTCCAACGTCAAAGG
[49 nt withheld, positions 8205-8253]
T
[91 nt withheld, positions 8255-8345]
G
[124 nt withheld, positions 8347-8470]
CCATTCGC
Features (pLannotate 1.2.2; 26 found; start..end, strand, type, name):
      3..257     -  CDS            BRP1 (fragment): BRP1_YEAST - Protein predicted: Swiss-Prot protein existence level 4. From Saccharomyces cerevisiae (strain ATCC 204508 / S288c) (Baker's yeast).
    359..375     -  promoter       ARG4 promoter (fragment): S. cerevisiae ARG4
    480..563     +  CDS            YG007_YEAST: Protein predicted: Swiss-Prot protein existence level 4. From Saccharomyces cerevisiae (strain ATCC 204508 / S288c) (Baker's yeast).
    800..824     +  protein_bind   attB1: mutant version of attB; recombination site for the Gateway® BP reaction BP Clonase™
    847..1557    +  CDS            mRuby2: mRuby2 is a basic (constitutively fluorescent) red fluorescent protein published in 2012, derived from Entacmaea quadricolor. It has moderate acid sensitivity.
   1639..2358    +  CDS            mTurquoise2: enhanced monomeric variant of CFP (Goedhart et al., 2012) mammalian codon-optimized
   2368..2392    -  protein_bind   attB2: mutant version of attB; recombination site for the Gateway® BP reaction BP Clonase™
   2420..2446    +  misc_feature   MCS (fragment): pBluescript multiple cloning site
   2455..2473    -  promoter       T7 promoter: promoter for bacteriophage T7 RNA polymerase
   2474..2617    +  CDS            ADH1 (fragment): ADH1_YEAST - Also known as ADC1. Experimental evidence at protein level: Swiss-Prot protein existence level 1. This isozyme preferentially catalyzes the conversion of primary unbranched alcohols to their corresponding aldehydes. Also shows activity toward secondary alcohols. From Saccharomyces cerevisiae (strain ATCC 204508 / S288c) (Baker's yeast).
   2621..2808    +  terminator     ADH1 terminator: S. cerevisiae ADH1; transcription terminator for the S. cerevisiae alcohol dehydrogenase 1 (ADH1) gene
   2816..2973    +  CDS            lacZα (fragment): LacZα fragment of β-galactosidase; lacZ fragment
   2979..3030    -  misc_feature   bom (fragment): basis of mobility region from pBR322
   3035..3118    +  CDS            RAF1 (fragment): RAF_YEAST - Experimental evidence at transcript level: Swiss-Prot protein existence level 2. Antagonizes transcriptional repression of recombinase FLP by REP1-REP2. May play a role in plasmid partitioning. From Saccharomyces cerevisiae (strain ATCC 204508 / S288c) (Baker's yeast).
   3272..4618    -  rep_origin     2μ ori: yeast 2μ plasmid origin of replication
   4623..4639    -  promoter       tet promoter (fragment): E. coli promoter for tetracycline efflux protein gene
   4729..5532    -  CDS            URA3: orotidine-5'-phosphate decarboxylase, required for uracil biosynthesis; S. cerevisiae URA3; yeast auxotrophic marker, counterselectable with 5-fluoroorotic acid (5-FOA)
   5533..5748    -  promoter       URA3 promoter: S. cerevisiae URA3
   5859..5963    +  promoter       AmpR promoter: bla
   5964..6824    +  CDS            AmpR: β-lactamase; bla; confers resistance to ampicillin, carbenicillin, and related antibiotics
   6995..7583    +  rep_origin     ori: high-copy-number ColE1/pMB1/pBR322/pUC origin of replication
   7766..7858    +  CDS            lacI (fragment): lac repressor; lacI; The lac repressor binds to the lac operator to inhibit transcription in E. coli. This inhibition can be relieved by adding lactose or isopropyl-β-D-thiogalactopyranoside (IPTG).
   7871..7892    +  protein_bind   CAP binding site: CAP binding activates transcription in the presence of cAMP. E. coli catabolite activator protein
   7907..7937    +  promoter       lac promoter: promoter for the E. coli lac operon
   7945..7961    +  protein_bind   lac operator: The lac repressor binds to the lac operator to inhibit transcription in E. coli. This inhibition can be relieved by adding lactose or isopropyl-β-D-thiogalactopyranoside (IPTG). lac repressor encoded by lacI
   8042..8470    -  rep_origin     f1 ori (sequence partly withheld): f1 bacteriophage origin of replication; arrow indicates direction of (+) strand synthesis
