>Addgene plasmid #118429 | pDRF1-GW mRuby2-T2A-mTurquoise2 | addgene full sequence | sequence record 236373 | Addgene NGS Result
CAAGCTTCCTGAAACGGAGAAACATAAACAGGCATTGCTGGGATCACCCATACATCACTCTGTTTTGCCT
GACCTTTTCCGGTAATTTGAAAACAAACCCGGTCTCGAAGCGGAGATCCGGCGATAATTACCGCAGAAAT
AAACCCATACACGAGACGTAGAACCAGCCGCACATGGCCGGAGAAACTCCTGCGAGAATTTCGTAAACTC
GCGCGCATTGCATCTGTATTTCCTAATGCGGCACTTCCAGGCCTCGATCGAGACCGTTTATCCATTGCTT
TTTTGTTGTCTTTTTCCCTCGTTCACAGAAAGTCTGAAGAAGCTATAGTAGAACTATGAGCTTTTTTTGT
TTCTGTTTTCCTTTTTTTTTTTTTTACCTCTGTGGAAATTGTTACTCTCACACTCTTTAGTTCGTTTGTT
TGTTTTGTTTATTCCAATTATGACCGGTGACGAAACGTGGTCGATGGTGGGTACCGCTTATGCTCCCCTC
CATTAGTTTCGATTATATAAAAAGGCCAAATATTGTATTATTTTCAAATGTCCTATCATTATCGTCTAAC
ATCTAATTTCTCTTAAATTTTTTCTCTTTCTTTCCTATAACACCAATAGTGAAAATCTTTTTTTCTTCTA
TATCTACAAAAACTTTTTTTTTCTATCAACCTCGTTGATAAATTTTTTCTTTAACAATCGTTAATAATTA
ATTAATTGGAAAATAACCATTTTTTCTCTCTTTTATACACACATTCAAAAGAAAGAAAAAAAATATACCC
CAGCCTCGACTAGTGAATTCGCGGCCATCACAAGTTTGTACAAAAAAGCAGGCTGCTAGCGCTACCGGTC
GCCACCATGGTGTCTAAGGGCGAAGAGCTGATCAAGGAAAATATGCGTATGAAGGTGGTCATGGAAGGTT
CGGTCAACGGCCACCAATTCAAATGCACAGGTGAAGGAGAAGGCAATCCGTACATGGGAACTCAAACCAT
GAGGATCAAAGTCATCGAGGGAGGACCCCTGCCATTTGCCTTTGACATTCTTGCCACGTCGTTCATGTAT
GGCAGCCGTACTTTTATCAAGTACCCGAAAGGCATTCCTGATTTCTTTAAACAGTCCTTTCCTGAGGGTT
TTACTTGGGAAAGAGTTACGAGATACGAAGATGGTGGAGTCGTCACCGTCATGCAGGACACCAGCCTTGA
GGATGGCTGTCTCGTTTACCACGTCCAAGTCAGAGGGGTAAACTTTCCCTCCAATGGTCCCGTGATGCAG
AAGAAGACCAAGGGTTGGGAGCCTAATACAGAGATGATGTATCCAGCAGATGGTGGTCTGAGGGGATACA
CTCATATGGCACTGAAAGTTGATGGTGGTGGCCATCTGTCTTGCTCTTTCGTAACAACTTACAGGTCAAA
AAAGACCGTCGGGAACATCAAGATGCCCGGTATCCATGCCGTTGATCACCGCCTGGAAAGGTTAGAGGAA
AGTGACAATGAAATGTTCGTAGTACAACGCGAACACGCAGTTGCCAAGTTCGCCGGGCTTGGTGGTGGGA
TGGACGAGCTGTACAAGTCCGGAGAGGGCAGAGGAAGTCTTCTAACATGCGGTGACGTGGAGGAGAATCC
CGGCCCTGGGGATCCACCGGTCGCCACCATGGTGAGCAAGGGCGAGGAGCTGTTCACCGGGGTGGTGCCC
ATCCTGGTCGAGCTGGACGGCGACGTAAACGGCCACAAGTTCAGCGTGTCCGGCGAGGGCGAGGGCGATG
CCACCTACGGCAAGCTGACCCTGAAGTTCATCTGCACCACCGGCAAGCTGCCCGTGCCCTGGCCCACCCT
CGTGACCACCCTGTCCTGGGGCGTGCAGTGCTTCGCCCGCTACCCCGACCACATGAAGCAGCACGACTTC
TTCAAGTCCGCCATGCCCGAAGGCTACGTCCAGGAGCGCACCATCTTCTTCAAGGACGACGGCAACTACA
AGACCCGCGCCGAGGTGAAGTTCGAGGGCGACACCCTGGTGAACCGCATCGAGCTGAAGGGCATCGACTT
CAAGGAGGACGGCAACATCCTGGGGCACAAGCTGGAGTACAACTACTTTAGCGACAACGTCTATATCACC
GCCGACAAGCAGAAGAACGGCATCAAGGCCAACTTCAAGATCCGCCACAACATCGAGGACGGCGGCGTGC
AGCTCGCCGACCACTACCAGCAGAACACCCCCATCGGCGACGGCCCCGTGCTGCTGCCCGACAACCACTA
CCTGAGCACCCAGTCCAAGCTGAGCAAAGACCCCAACGAGAAGCGCGATCACATGGTCCTGCTGGAGTTC
GTGACCGCCGCCGGGATCACTCTCGGCATGGACGAGCTGTACAAGTAAAGCGGCCGCACCCAGCTTTCTT
GTACAAAGTGGTGTAGTTAATTCATGATGGCCGCTGCAGGTCGACCTCGAGGGGGGGCCCGGTACCCAAT
TCGCCCTATAGTGAGTCGTATTACGCGCGGATCCAGCTTTGGACTTCTTCGCCAGAGGTTTGGTCAAGTC
TCCAATCAAGGTTGTCGGCTTGTCTACCTTGCCAGAAATTTACGAAAAGATGGAAAAGGGTCAAATCGTT
GGTAGATACGTTGTTGACACTTCTAAATAAGCGAATTTCTTATGATTTATGATTTTTATTATTAAATAAG
TTATAAAAAAAATAAGTGTATACAAATTTTAAAGTGACTCTTAGGTTTTAAAACGAAAATTCTTATTCTT
GAGTAACTCTTTCCTGTAGGTCAGGTTGCTTTCTCAGGTATAGCATGAGGTCGCTCTTATTGACCACACC
TCTACCGGCATGCCAATTCACTGGCCGTCGTTTTACAACGTCGTGACTGGGAAAACCCTGGCGTTACCCA
ACTTAATCGCCTTGCAGCACATCCCCCTTTCGCCAGCTGGCGTAATAGCGAAGAGGCCCGCACCGATCGC
CCTTCCCAACAGTTGCGCAGCCTGAATGGCGAATGGCGCCTGATGCGGTATTTTCTCCTTACGCATCTGT
GCGGTATTTCACACCGCATAATCGGATCGTACTTGTTACCCATCATTGAATTTTGAACATCCGAACCTGG
GAGTTTTCCCTGAAACAGATAGTATATTTGAACCTGTATAATAATATATAGTCTAGCGCTTTACGGAAGA
CAATGTATGTATTTCGGTTCCTGGAGAAACTATTGCATCTATTGCATAGGTAATCTTGCACGTCGCATCC
CCGGTTCATTTTCTGCGTTTCCATCTTGCACTTCAATAGCATATCTTTGTTAACGAAGCATCTGTGCTTC
ATTTTGTAGAACAAAAATGCAACGCGAGAGCGCTAATTTTTCAAACAAAGAATCTGAGCTGCATTTTTAC
AGAACAGAAATGCAACGCGAAAGCGCTATTTTACCAACGAAGAATCTGTGCTTCATTTTTGTAAAACAAA
AATGCAACGCGAGAGCGCTAATTTTTCAAACAAAGAATCTGAGCTGCATTTTTACAGAACAGAAATGCAA
CGCGAGAGCGCTATTTTACCAACAAAGAATCTATACTTCTTTTTTGTTCTACAAAAATGCATCCCGAGAG
CGCTATTTTTCTAACAAAGCATCTTAGATTACTTTTTTTCTCCTTTGTGCGCTCTATAATGCAGTCTCTT
GATAACTTTTTGCACTGTAGGTCCGTTAAGGTTAGAAGAAGGCTACTTTGGTGTCTATTTTCTCTTCCAT
AAAAAAAGCCTGACTCCACTTCCCGCGTTTACTGATTACTAGCGAAGCTGCGGGTGCATTTTTTCAAGAT
AAAGGCATCCCCGATTATATTCTATACCGATGTGGATTGCGCATACTTTGTGAACAGAAAGTGATAGCGT
TGATGATTCTTCATTGGTCAGAAAATTATGAACGGTTTCTTCTATTTTGTCTCTATATACTACGTATAGG
AAATGTTTACATTTTCGTATTGTTTTCGATTCACTCTATGAATAGTTCTTACTACAATTTTTTTGTCTAA
AGAGTAATACTAGAGATAAACATAAAAAATGTAGAGGTCGAGTTTAGATGCAAGTTCAAGGAGCGAAAGG
TGGATGGGTAGGTTATATAGGGATATAGCACAGAGATATATAGCAAAGAGATACTTTTGAGCAATGTTTG
TGGAAGCGGTATTCGCAATATTTTAGTAGCTCGTTACAGTCCGGTGCGTTTTTGGTTTTTTGAAAGTGCG
TCTTCAGAGCGCTTTTGGTTTTCAAAAGCGCTCTGAAGTTCCTATACTTTCTAGCTAGAGAATAGGAACT
TCGGAATAGGAACTTCAAAGCGTTTCCGAAAACGAGCGCTTCCGAAAATGCAACGCGAGCTGCGCACATA
CAGCTCACTGTTCACGTCGCACCTATATCTGCGTGTTGCCTGTATATATATATACATGAGAAGAACGGCA
TAGTGCGTGTTTATGCTTAAATGCGTACTTATATGCGTCTATTTATGTAGGATGAAAGGTAGTCTAGTAC
CTCCTGTGATATTATCCCATTCCATGCGGGGTATCGTATGCTTCCTTCAGCACTACCCTTTAGCTGTTCT
ATATGCTGCCACTCCTCAATTGGATTAGTCTCATCCTTCAATGCTATCATTTCCTTTGATATTGGATCGA
TCCGATGATAAGCTGTCAAACATGAGAATTGGGTAATAACTGATATAATTAAATTGAAGCTCTAATTTGT
GAGTTTAGTATACATGCATTTACTTATAATACAGTTTTTTAGTTTTGCTGGCCGCATCTTCTCAAATATG
CTTCCCAGCCTGCTTTTCTGTAACGTTCACCCTCTACCTTAGCATCCCTTCCCTTTGCAAATAGTCCTCT
TCCAACAATAATAATGTCAGATCCTGTAGAGACCACATCATCCACGGTTCTATACTGTTGACCCAATGCG
TCTCCCTTGTCATCTAAACCCACACCGGGTGTCATAATCAACCAATCGTAACCTTCATCTCTTCCACCCA
TGTCTCTTTGAGCAATAAAGCCGATAACAAAATCTTTGTCGCTCTTCGCAATGTCAACAGTACCCTTAGT
ATATTCTCCAGTAGATAGGGAGCCCTTGCATGACAATTCTGCTAACATCAAAAGGCCTCTAGGTTCCTTT
GTTACTTCTTCTGCCGCCTGCTTCAAACCGCTAACAATACCTGGGCCCACCACACCGTGTGCATTCGTAA
TGTCTGCCCATTCTGCTATTCTGTATACACCCGCAGAGTACTGCAATTTGACTGTATTACCAATGTCAGC
AAATTTTCTGTCTTCGAAGAGTAAAAAATTGTACTTGGCGGATAATGCCTTTAGCGGCTTAACTGTGCCC
TCCATGGAAAAATCAGTCAAGATATCCACATGTGTTTTTAGTAAACAAATTTTGGGACCTAATGCTTCAA
CTAACTCCAGTAATTCCTTGGTGGTACGAACATCCAATGAAGCACACAAGTTTGTTTGCTTTTCGTGCAT
GATATTAAATAGCTTGGCAGCAACAGGACTAGGATGAGTAGCAGCACGTTCCTTATATGTAGCTTTCGAC
ATGATTTATCTTCGTTTCCTGCATGTTTTTGTTCTGTGCAGTTGGGTTAAGAATACTGGGCAATTTCATG
TTTCTTCAACACTACATATGCGTATATATACCAATCTAAGTCTGTGCTCCTTCCTTCGTTCTTCCTTCTG
TTCGGAGATTACCGAATCAAAAAAATTTCAAGGAAACCGAAATCAAAAAAAAGAATAAAAAAAAAATGAT
GAATTGAAAAGCTAATTCTTGAAGACGAAAGGGCCTCGTGATACGCCTATTTTTATAGGTTAATGTCATG
ATAATAATGGTTTCTTAGACGTCAGGTGGCACTTTTCGGGGAAATGTGCGCGGAACCCCTATTTGTTTAT
TTTTCTAAATACATTCAAATATGTATCCGCTCATGAGACAATAACCCTGATAAATGCTTCAATAATATTG
AAAAAGGAAGAGTATGAGTATTCAACATTTCCGTGTCGCCCTTATTCCCTTTTTTGCGGCATTTTGCCTT
CCTGTTTTTGCTCACCCAGAAACGCTGGTGAAAGTAAAAGATGCTGAAGATCAGTTGGGTGCACGAGTGG
GTTACATCGAACTGGATCTCAACAGCGGTAAGATCCTTGAGAGTTTTCGCCCCGAAGAACGTTTTCCAAT
GATGAGCACTTTTAAAGTTCTGCTATGTGGCGCGGTATTATCCCGTATTGACGCCGGGCAAGAGCAACTC
GGTCGCCGCATACACTATTCTCAGAATGACTTGGTTGAGTACTCACCAGTCACAGAAAAGCATCTTACGG
ATGGCATGACAGTAAGAGAATTATGCAGTGCTGCCATAACCATGAGTGATAACACTGCGGCCAACTTACT
TCTGACAACGATCGGAGGACCGAAGGAGCTAACCGCTTTTTTGCACAACATGGGGGATCATGTAACTCGC
CTTGATCGTTGGGAACCGGAGCTGAATGAAGCCATACCAAACGACGAGCGTGACACCACGATGCCTGTAG
CAATGGCAACAACGTTGCGCAAACTATTAACTGGCGAACTACTTACTCTAGCTTCCCGGCAACAATTAAT
AGACTGGATGGAGGCGGATAAAGTTGCAGGACCACTTCTGCGCTCGGCCCTTCCGGCTGGCTGGTTTATT
GCTGATAAATCTGGAGCCGGTGAGCGTGGGTCTCGCGGTATCATTGCAGCACTGGGGCCAGATGGTAAGC
CCTCCCGTATCGTAGTTATCTACACGACGGGGAGTCAGGCAACTATGGATGAACGAAATAGACAGATCGC
TGAGATAGGTGCCTCACTGATTAAGCATTGGTAACTGTCAGACCAAGTTTACTCATATATACTTTAGATT
GATTTAAAACTTCATTTTTAATTTAAAAGGATCTAGGTGAAGATCCTTTTTGATAATCTCATGACCAAAA
TCCCTTAACGTGAGTTTTCGTTCCACTGAGCGTCAGACCCCGTAGAAAAGATCAAAGGATCTTCTTGAGA
TCCTTTTTTTCTGCGCGTAATCTGCTGCTTGCAAACAAAAAAACCACCGCTACCAGCGGTGGTTTGTTTG
CCGGATCAAGAGCTACCAACTCTTTTTCCGAAGGTAACTGGCTTCAGCAGAGCGCAGATACCAAATACTG
TTCTTCTAGTGTAGCCGTAGTTAGGCCACCACTTCAAGAACTCTGTAGCACCGCCTACATACCTCGCTCT
GCTAATCCTGTTACCAGTGGCTGCTGCCAGTGGCGATAAGTCGTGTCTTACCGGGTTGGACTCAAGACGA
TAGTTACCGGATAAGGCGCAGCGGTCGGGCTGAACGGGGGGTTCGTGCACACAGCCCAGCTTGGAGCGAA
CGACCTACACCGAACTGAGATACCTACAGCGTGAGCTATGAGAAAGCGCCACGCTTCCCGAAGGGAGAAA
GGCGGACAGGTATCCGGTAAGCGGCAGGGTCGGAACAGGAGAGCGCACGAGGGAGCTTCCAGGGGGAAAC
GCCTGGTATCTTTATAGTCCTGTCGGGTTTCGCCACCTCTGACTTGAGCGTCGATTTTTGTGATGCTCGT
CAGGGGGGCGGAGCCTATGGAAAAACGCCAGCAACGCGGCCTTTTTACGGTTCCTGGCCTTTTGCTGGCC
TTTTGCTCACATGTTCTTTCCTGCGTTATCCCCTGATTCTGTGGATAACCGTATTACCGCCTTTGAGTGA
GCTGATACCGCTCGCCGCAGCCGAACGACCGAGCGCAGCGAGTCAGTGAGCGAGGAAGCGGAAGAGCGCC
CAATACGCAAACCGCCTCTCCCCGCGCGTTGGCCGATTCATTAATGCAGCTGGCACGACAGGTTTCCCGA
CTGGAAAGCGGGCAGTGAGCGCAACGCAATTAATGTGAGTTAGCTCACTCATTAGGCACCCCAGGCTTTA
CACTTTATGCTTCCGGCTCGTATGTTGTGTGGAATTGTGAGCGGATAACAATTTCACACAGGAAACAGCT
ATGACCATGATTACGCCAAGCTTACCGCATCAGGAAATTGTAAGCGTTAATATTTTGTTAAAATTCGCGT
TAAATTTTTGTTAAATCAGCTCATTTTTTAACCAATAGGCCGAAATCGGCAAAATCCCTTATAAATCAAA
AGAATAGACCGAGATAGGGT
[37 nt withheld, positions 8141-8177]
AAAGAACGTGGACTCCAACGTCAAAGG
[49 nt withheld, positions 8205-8253]
T
[91 nt withheld, positions 8255-8345]
G
[124 nt withheld, positions 8347-8470]
CCATTCGC
Features (pLannotate 1.2.2; 26 found; start..end, strand, type, name):
      3..257     -  CDS            BRP1 (fragment): BRP1_YEAST - Protein predicted: Swiss-Prot protein existence level 4. From Saccharomyces cerevisiae (strain ATCC 204508 / S288c) (Baker's yeast).
    359..375     -  promoter       ARG4 promoter (fragment): S. cerevisiae ARG4
    480..563     +  CDS            YG007_YEAST: Protein predicted: Swiss-Prot protein existence level 4. From Saccharomyces cerevisiae (strain ATCC 204508 / S288c) (Baker's yeast).
    800..824     +  protein_bind   attB1: mutant version of attB; recombination site for the Gateway® BP reaction BP Clonase™
    847..1557    +  CDS            mRuby2: mRuby2 is a basic (constitutively fluorescent) red fluorescent protein published in 2012, derived from Entacmaea quadricolor. It has moderate acid sensitivity.
   1639..2358    +  CDS            mTurquoise2: enhanced monomeric variant of CFP (Goedhart et al., 2012) mammalian codon-optimized
   2368..2392    -  protein_bind   attB2: mutant version of attB; recombination site for the Gateway® BP reaction BP Clonase™
   2420..2446    +  misc_feature   MCS (fragment): pBluescript multiple cloning site
   2455..2473    -  promoter       T7 promoter: promoter for bacteriophage T7 RNA polymerase
   2474..2617    +  CDS            ADH1 (fragment): ADH1_YEAST - Also known as ADC1. Experimental evidence at protein level: Swiss-Prot protein existence level 1. This isozyme preferentially catalyzes the conversion of primary unbranched alcohols to their corresponding aldehydes. Also shows activity toward secondary alcohols. From Saccharomyces cerevisiae (strain ATCC 204508 / S288c) (Baker's yeast).
   2621..2808    +  terminator     ADH1 terminator: S. cerevisiae ADH1; transcription terminator for the S. cerevisiae alcohol dehydrogenase 1 (ADH1) gene
   2816..2973    +  CDS            lacZα (fragment): LacZα fragment of β-galactosidase; lacZ fragment
   2979..3030    -  misc_feature   bom (fragment): basis of mobility region from pBR322
   3035..3118    +  CDS            RAF1 (fragment): RAF_YEAST - Experimental evidence at transcript level: Swiss-Prot protein existence level 2. Antagonizes transcriptional repression of recombinase FLP by REP1-REP2. May play a role in plasmid partitioning. From Saccharomyces cerevisiae (strain ATCC 204508 / S288c) (Baker's yeast).
   3272..4618    -  rep_origin     2μ ori: yeast 2μ plasmid origin of replication
   4623..4639    -  promoter       tet promoter (fragment): E. coli promoter for tetracycline efflux protein gene
   4729..5532    -  CDS            URA3: orotidine-5'-phosphate decarboxylase, required for uracil biosynthesis; S. cerevisiae URA3; yeast auxotrophic marker, counterselectable with 5-fluoroorotic acid (5-FOA)
   5533..5748    -  promoter       URA3 promoter: S. cerevisiae URA3
   5859..5963    +  promoter       AmpR promoter: bla
   5964..6824    +  CDS            AmpR: β-lactamase; bla; confers resistance to ampicillin, carbenicillin, and related antibiotics
   6995..7583    +  rep_origin     ori: high-copy-number ColE1/pMB1/pBR322/pUC origin of replication
   7766..7858    +  CDS            lacI (fragment): lac repressor; lacI; The lac repressor binds to the lac operator to inhibit transcription in E. coli. This inhibition can be relieved by adding lactose or isopropyl-β-D-thiogalactopyranoside (IPTG).
   7871..7892    +  protein_bind   CAP binding site: CAP binding activates transcription in the presence of cAMP. E. coli catabolite activator protein
   7907..7937    +  promoter       lac promoter: promoter for the E. coli lac operon
   7945..7961    +  protein_bind   lac operator: The lac repressor binds to the lac operator to inhibit transcription in E. coli. This inhibition can be relieved by adding lactose or isopropyl-β-D-thiogalactopyranoside (IPTG). lac repressor encoded by lacI
   8042..8470    -  rep_origin     f1 ori (sequence partly withheld): f1 bacteriophage origin of replication; arrow indicates direction of (+) strand synthesis
