[The description below was written by a language model from this plasmid's Addgene catalogue record and pLannotate feature annotations shown in this document.]
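Description:
pDRF1-GW mRuby2-T2A-mTurquoise2 is an 8.5 kb yeast expression plasmid built on the pDRF1-GW backbone, an E. coli–yeast shuttle vector. In bacteria it is maintained at high copy through a ColE1/pUC-type origin and selected with ampicillin via the β-lactamase gene. In Saccharomyces cerevisiae it replicates episomally from the 2μ origin and is selected by uracil prototrophy through URA3 under its own promoter, a marker that can also be counterselected with 5-FOA. An f1 origin and remnants of lac and pBluescript cloning sequences are carried over from the parental backbones.

The payload is a synthetic bicistronic cassette flanked by attB1 and attB2 Gateway sites, although the catalogue lists restriction enzyme cloning with unknown sites. The red fluorescent protein mRuby2 lies upstream of the cyan protein mTurquoise2. The short unannotated gap between the two coding sequences corresponds by name to the T2A peptide, which causes ribosomal skipping so that two separate proteins are made from a single transcript and open reading frame. This gives the stated purpose, equimolar production of the two fluorophores. An ADH1 terminator follows the cassette. The yeast promoter driving expression is not named in the record or explicitly annotated; the region upstream of attB1 contains only fragmentary matches to yeast genomic sequences.

The associated publication concerns in vivo characterisation of fluorescent proteins in budding yeast. There, a fixed-stoichiometry pair of this kind can serve as a reference, letting the signal of one protein be normalised to the other independently of expression level or plasmid copy number.
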