Addgene plasmid #118429: pDRF1-GW mRuby2-T2A-mTurquoise2
Purpose: Produces equimolar expression of mRuby2 and mTq2
Depositing lab: Bas Teusink. Depositing organization: Vrije Universiteit Amsterdam. Publication: In vivo characterisation of fluorescent proteins in budding yeast. Botman D, de Groot DH, Schmidt P, Goedhart J, Teusink B. Sci Rep. 2019 Feb 19;9(1):2234. doi: 10.1038/s41598-019-38913-z. PubMed 30783202.
Backbone
  Vector backbone: pDRF1-GW
  Vector type: Yeast Expression
  Selectable markers: URA3
Growth in bacteria
  Bacterial resistance: Ampicillin, 100 μg/mL
  Growth temperature: 37°C
  Growth strain: DH5alpha
  Copy number: High Copy
Gene/Insert
  Gene/Insert name: mRuby2-T2A-mTurquoise2
  Species: Synthetic
  Cloning method: Restriction Enzyme; 5′ cloning site unknown (unknown if destroyed); 3′ cloning site unknown (unknown if destroyed)
  Sequencing primers: 5′ AACAATCGTTAATAATTAATTAATTGG; 3′ GAGTCACTTTAAAATTTGTATACAC
Terms and licenses: Academic/Nonprofit Terms; Industry Terms: Not Available to Industry
How to cite: pDRF1-GW mRuby2-T2A-mTurquoise2 was a gift from Bas Teusink (Addgene plasmid # 118429 ; http://n2t.net/addgene:118429 ; RRID:Addgene_118429)
